>Addgene plasmid #91677 | pPN218 | addgene full sequence | sequence record 180480 | Addgene NGS Result
GAGGGCCTATTTCCCATGATTCCTTCATATTTGCATATACGATACAAGGCTGTTAGAGAGATAATTGGAA
TTAATTTGACTGTAAACACAAAGATATTAGTACAAAATACGTGACGTAGAAAGTAATAATTTCTTGGGTA
GTTTGCAGTTTTAAAATTATGTTTTAAAATGGACTATCATATGCTTACCGTAACTTGAAAGTATTTCGAT
TTCTTGGCTTTATATATCTTGTGGAAAGGACGAAACACCGCGGGGGGCCGTGTGTGGCATGTTTTAGAGC
TAGAAATAGCAAGTTAAAATAAGGCTAGTCCGTTATCAACTTGAAAAAGTGGCACCGAGTCGGTGCTTTT
TTAAGCTTGGCGTAATCATGGTCATAGCTGTTTCCTGTGTGAAATTGTTATCCGCTCACAATTCCACACA
ACATACGAGCCGGAAGCATAAAGTGTAAAGCCTGGGGTGCCTAATGAGTGAGCTAACTCACATTAATTGC
GTTGCGCTCACTGCCCGCTTTCCAGTCGGGAAACCTGTCGTGCCAGCTGCATTAATGAATCGGCCAACGC
GCGGGGAGAGGCGGTTTGCGTATTGGGCGCTCTTCCGCTTCCTCGCTCACTGACTCGCTGCGCTCGGTCG
TTCGGCTGCGGCGAGCGGTATCAGCTCACTCAAAGGCGGTAATACGGTTATCCACAGAATCAGGGGATAA
CGCAGGAAAGAACATGTGAGCAAAAGGCCAGCAAAAGGCCAGGAACCGTAAAAAGGCCGCGTTGCTGGCG
TTTTTCCATAGGCTCCGCCCCCCTGACGAGCATCACAAAAATCGACGCTCAAGTCAGAGGTGGCGAAACC
CGACAGGACTATAAAGATACCAGGCGTTTCCCCCTGGAAGCTCCCTCGTGCGCTCTCCTGTTCCGACCCT
GCCGCTTACCGGATACCTGTCCGCCTTTCTCCCTTCGGGAAGCGTGGCGCTTTCTCATAGCTCACGCTGT
AGGTATCTCAGTTCGGTGTAGGTCGTTCGCTCCAAGCTGGGCTGTGTGCACGAACCCCCCGTTCAGCCCG
ACCGCTGCGCCTTATCCGGTAACTATCGTCTTGAGTCCAACCCGGTAAGACACGACTTATCGCCACTGGC
AGCAGCCACTGGTAACAGGATTAGCAGAGCGAGGTATGTAGGCGGTGCTACAGAGTTCTTGAAGTGGTGG
CCTAACTACGGCTACACTAGAAGAACAGTATTTGGTATCTGCGCTCTGCTGAAGCCAGTTACCTTCGGAA
AAAGAGTTGGTAGCTCTTGATCCGGCAAACAAACCACCGCTGGTAGCGGTGGTTTTTTTGTTTGCAAGCA
GCAGATTACGCGCAGAAAAAAAGGATCTCAAGAAGATCCTTTGATCTTTTCTACGGGGTCTGACGCTCAG
TGGAACGAAAACTCACGTTAAGGGATTTTGGTCATGAGATTATCAAAAAGGATCTTCACCTAGATCCTTT
TAAATTAAAAATGAAGTTTTAAATCAATCTAAAGTATATATGAGTAAACTTGGTCTGACAGTTACCAATG
CTTAATCAGTGAGGCACCTATCTCAGCGATCTGTCTATTTCGTTCATCCATAGTTGCCTGACTCCCCGTC
GTGTAGATAACTACGATACGGGAGGGCTTACCATCTGGCCCCAGTGCTGCAATGATACCGCGAGACCCAC
GCTCACCGGCTCCAGATTTATCAGCAATAAACCAGCCAGCCGGAAGGGCCGAGCGCAGAAGTGGTCCTGC
AACTTTATCCGCCTCCATCCAGTCTATTAATTGTTGCCGGGAAGCTAGAGTAAGTAGTTCGCCAGTTAAT
AGTTTGCGCAACGTTGTTGCCATTGCTACAGGCATCGTGGTGTCACGCTCGTCGTTTGGTATGGCTTCAT
TCAGCTCCGGTTCCCAACGATCAAGGCGAGTTACATGATCCCCCATGTTGTGCAAAAAAGCGGTTAGCTC
CTTCGGTCCTCCGATCGTTGTCAGAAGTAAGTTGGCCGCAGTGTTATCACTCATGGTTATGGCAGCACTG
CATAATTCTCTTACTGTCATGCCATCCGTAAGATGCTTTTCTGTGACTGGTGAGTACTCAACCAAGTCAT
TCTGAGAATAGTGTATGCGGCGACCGAGTTGCTCTTGCCCGGCGTCAATACGGGATAATACCGCGCCACA
TAGCAGAACTTTAAAAGTGCTCATCATTGGAAAACGTTCTTCGGGGCGAAAACTCTCAAGGATCTTACCG
CTGTTGAGATCCAGTTCGATGTAACCCACTCGTGCACCCAACTGATCTTCAGCATCTTTTACTTTCACCA
GCGTTTCTGGGTGAGCAAAAACAGGAAGGCAAAATGCCGCAAAAAAGGGAATAAGGGCGACACGGAAATG
TTGAATACTCATACTCTTCCTTTTTCAATATTATTGAAGCATTTATCAGGGTTATTGTCTCATGAGCGGA
TACATATTTGAATGTATTTAGAAAAATAAACAAATAGGGGTTCCGCGCACATTTCCCCGAAAAGTGCCAC
CTGACGTCTAAGAAACCATTATTATCATGACATTAACCTATAAAAATAGGCGTATCACGAGGCCCTTTCG
TCTCGCGCGTTTCGGTGATGACGGTGAAAACCTCTGACACATGCAGCTCCCGGAGACGGTCACAGCTTGT
CTGTAAGCGGATGCCGGGAGCAGACAAGCCCGTCAGGGCGCGTCAGCGGGTGTTGGCGGGTGTCGGGGCT
GGCTTAACTATGCGGCATCAGAGCAGATTGTACTGAGAGTGCACCATATGCGGTGTGAAATACCGCACAG
ATGCGTAAGGAGAAAATACCGCATCAGGCGCCATTCGCCATTCAGGCTGCGCAACTGTTGGGAAGGGCGA
TCGGTGCGGGCCTCTTCGCTATTACGCCAGCTGGCGAAAGGGGGATGTGCTGCAAGGCGATTAAGTTGGG
TAACGCCAGGGTTTTCCCAGTCACGACGTTGTAAAACGACGGCCAGTGAATTCGAGCTCGGTACCCGGGG
ATCCGTTAATTAA
Features (pLannotate 1.2.2; 13 found; start..end, strand, type, name):
      1..241     +  promoter       U6 promoter: RNA polymerase III promoter for human U6 snRNA
    271..346     +  misc_RNA       gRNA scaffold: guide RNA scaffold for the Streptococcus pyogenes CRISPR/Cas9 system
    395..411     -  protein_bind   lac operator: The lac repressor binds to the lac operator to inhibit transcription in E. coli. This inhibition can be relieved by adding lactose or isopropyl-β-D-thiogalactopyranoside (IPTG). lac repressor encoded by lacI
    419..449     -  promoter       lac promoter: promoter for the E. coli lac operon
    464..485     -  protein_bind   CAP binding site: CAP binding activates transcription in the presence of cAMP. E. coli catabolite activator protein
    498..590     -  CDS            lacI (fragment): lac repressor; lacI; The lac repressor binds to the lac operator to inhibit transcription in E. coli. This inhibition can be relieved by adding lactose or isopropyl-β-D-thiogalactopyranoside (IPTG).
    773..1361    -  rep_origin     ori: high-copy-number ColE1/pMB1/pBR322/pUC origin of replication
   1532..2392    -  CDS            AmpR: β-lactamase; bla; confers resistance to ampicillin, carbenicillin, and related antibiotics
   2393..2497    -  promoter       AmpR promoter: bla
   2592..2627    +  CDS            rop (fragment): Rop protein, which maintains plasmids at low copy number; rop
   2729..2828    +  misc_feature   bom (fragment): basis of mobility region from pBR322
   2834..2991    -  CDS            lacZα (fragment): LacZα fragment of β-galactosidase; lacZ fragment
   2988..3014    +  misc_feature   MCS (fragment): pUC18/19 multiple cloning site
