[The description below was written by a language model from this plasmid's Addgene catalogue record and pLannotate feature annotations shown in this document.]
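Description:
pPN218 is a small (about 3.0 kb) CRISPR guide-expression plasmid built on a pUC19 backbone carrying a U6 promoter cassette, designed to produce a single guide RNA against human TLE3. It is propagated in E. coli as a high-copy plasmid through the ColE1/pUC-type origin and selected with ampicillin through the β-lactamase gene and its native promoter. The rest of the backbone consists of pUC19 remnants: the lac promoter, operator and CAP binding site, fragments of lacZα and the pUC multiple cloning site, and short annotated fragments of lacI, rop and bom. None of these plays a role in guide expression.

The functional payload is compact. A human U6 RNA polymerase III promoter drives transcription of a TLE3-targeting spacer, recorded as a 21 bp insert, which sits in the short gap between the promoter and the Streptococcus pyogenes Cas9 gRNA scaffold. The spacer was inserted between two BbsI sites that were destroyed during cloning, the usual outcome of type IIS oligo cloning, leaving a seamless promoter–spacer–scaffold unit. The transcript is a complete sgRNA able to direct SpCas9 to the TLE3 locus.

The plasmid has no Cas9 gene, no mammalian selection marker, no reporter and no viral elements, so the nuclease must be supplied separately and the plasmid delivered by transient transfection or a similar route. The associated publication describes a scaled workflow for CRISPR editing of human pluripotent stem cells to study genes linked to psychiatric disease, which suggests this construct is one of a set of gene-specific guide plasmids used to edit TLE3 in such cells.
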