Addgene plasmid #91677: pPN218
Purpose: Express sgRNA targeting human TLE3
Depositing lab: Lindy Barrett. Depositing organization: Broad Institute. Publication: A Scaled Framework for CRISPR Editing of Human Pluripotent Stem Cells to Study Psychiatric Disease. Hazelbaker DZ, Beccard A, Bara AM, Dabkowski N, Messana A, Mazzucato P, Lam D, Manning D, Eggan K, Barrett LE. Stem Cell Reports. 2017 Oct 10;9(4):1315-1327. doi: 10.1016/j.stemcr.2017.09.006. PubMed 29020615.
Backbone
  Vector backbone: pUC19-U6 promoter
  Vector type: CRISPR
Growth in bacteria
  Bacterial resistance: Ampicillin, 100 μg/mL
  Growth temperature: 37°C
  Growth strain: DH5alpha
  Copy number: High Copy
Gene/Insert
  Gene/Insert name: TLE3 (alt name: NM_005078.3)
  gRNA/shRNA sequence: CGGGGGGCCGTGTGTGGCAT
  Species: H. sapiens (human)
  Insert size (bp): 21
  Entrez Gene: TLE3 (a.k.a. ESG, ESG3, GRG3, HsT18976)
  Promoter: U6
  Cloning method: Restriction Enzyme; 5′ cloning site BbsI (destroyed during cloning); 3′ cloning site BbsI (destroyed during cloning)
  Sequencing primers: 5′ M13F (-21)
Terms and licenses: Academic/Nonprofit Terms; Industry Terms: Not Available to Industry
How to cite: pPN218 was a gift from Lindy Barrett (Addgene plasmid # 91677 ; http://n2t.net/addgene:91677 ; RRID:Addgene_91677)
